>Addgene plasmid #152687 | pGBW-m4133440 | depositor full sequence | sequence record 295699 | Full Sequence
CACCATGGAGTCTCTCGTTCCCGGCTTTAAT
[348 nt withheld, positions 32-379]
AACGGAAATAAGGGGGCTGGTGGCCATAGCTATGGGGCAGACCTGAAGTCTTTCGATCTGGGCGACGAGC
TGGGCACCGACCCATATGAGGATTTCCAGGAAAACTGGAACACAAAACACAGCTCCGGGGTAACTCGCGA
GCTAATGCGAGAATTGAATGGAGGGGAAAACCTTTACTTTCAGTCGTACCCCTATGACGTACCAGATTAT
GCGTAAGCTAGCTTGACTGACTGAGATACAGCGTACCTTCAGCTCACAGACATGATAAGATACATTGATG
AGTTTGGACAAACCACAACTAGAATGCAGTGAAAAAAATGCTTTATTTGTGAAATTTGTGATGCTATTGC
TTTATTTGTAACCATTATAAGCTGCAATAAACAAGTTAACAACAACAATTGCATTCATTTTATGTTTCAG
GTTCAGGGGGAGGTGTGGGAGGTTTTTTAAAGCAAGTAAAACCTCTACAAATGTGGTATTGGCCCATCTC
TATCGGTATCGTAGCATAACCCCTTGGGGCCTCTAAACGGGTCTTGAGGGGTTTTTTGTGCCCCTCGGGC
CGGATTGCTATCTACCGGCATTGGCGCAGAAAAAAATGCCTGATGCGACGCTGCGCGTCTTATACTCCCA
CATATGCCAGATTCAGCAACGGATACGGCTTCCCCAACTTGCCCACTTCCATACGTGTCCTCCTTACCAG
AAATTTATCCTTAAGGTCGTCAGCTATCCTGCAGGCGATCTCTCGATTTCGATCAAGACATTCCTTTAAT
GGTCTTTTCTGGACACCACTAGGGGTCAGAAGTAGTTCATCAAACTTTCTTCCCTCCCTAATCTCATTGG
TTACCTTGGGCTATCGAAACTTAATTAACCAGTCAAGTCAGCTACTTGGCGAGATCGACTTGTCTGGGTT
TCGACTACGCTCAGAATTGCGTCAGTCAAGTTCGATCTGGTCCTTGCTATTGCACCCGTTCTCCGATTAC
GAGTTTCATTTAAATCATGTGAGCAAAAGGCCAGCAAAAGGCCAGGAACCGTAAAAAGGCCGCGTTGCTG
GCGTTTTTCCATAGGCTCCGCCCCCCTGACGAGCATCACAAAAATCGACGCTCAAGTCAGAGGTGGCGAA
ACCCGACAGGACTATAAAGATACCAGGCGTTTCCCCCTGGAAGCTCCCTCGTGCGCTCTCCTGTTCCGAC
CCTGCCGCTTACCGGATACCTGTCCGCCTTTCTCCCTTCGGGAAGCGTGGCGCTTTCTCATAGCTCACGC
TGTAGGTATCTCAGTTCGGTGTAGGTCGTTCGCTCCAAGCTGGGCTGTGTGCACGAACCCCCCGTTCAGC
CCGACCGCTGCGCCTTATCCGGTAACTATCGTCTTGAGTCCAACCCGGTAAGACACGACTTATCGCCACT
GGCAGCAGCCACTGGTAACAGGATTAGCAGAGCGAGGTATGTAGGCGGTGCTACAGAGTTCTTGAAGTGG
TGGCCTAACTACGGCTACACTAGAAGAACAGTATTTGGTATCTGCGCTCTGCTGAAGCCAGTTACCTTCG
GAAAAAGAGTTGGTAGCTCTTGATCCGGCAAACAAACCACCGCTGGTAGCGGTGGTTTTTTTGTTTGCAA
GCAGCAGATTACGCGCAGAAAAAAAGGATCTCAAGAAGATCCTTTGATCTTTTCTACGGGGTCTGACGCT
CAGTGGAACGAAAACTCACGTTAAGGGATTTTGGTCATGAGATTATCAAAAAGGATCTTCACCTAGATCC
TTTTAAATTAAAAATGAAGTTTTAAATCAATCTAAAGTATATATGAGTAAACTTGGTCTGACAGTTACCA
ATGCTTAATCAGTGAGGCACCTATCTCAGCGATCTGTCTATTTCGTTCATCCATAGTTGCATTTAAATTT
CCGAACTCTCCAAGGCCCTCGTCGGAAAATCTTCAAACCTTTCGTCCGATCCATCTTGCAGGCTACCTCT
CGAACGAACTATCGCAAGTCTCTTGGCCGGCCTTGCGCCTTGGCTATTGCTTGGCAGCGCCTATCGCCAG
GTATTACTCCAATCCCGAATATCCGAGATCGGGATCACCCGAGAGAAGTTCAACCTACATCCTCAATCCC
GATCTATCCGAGATCCGAGGAATATCGAAATCGGGGCGCGCCTGGCCTCCGCGCCGGGTTTTGGCGCCTC
CCGCGGGCGCCCCCCTCGTCACGGCGAGCGCTGCCACGTCAGACGAAGGGCGCAGGAGCGTCCTGATCCT
TCCGCCCGGACGCTCAGGACAGCGGCCCGCTGCTCATAAGACTCGGCCTTAGAACCCCAGTATCAGCAGA
AGGACATTTTAGGACGGGACTTGGGTGACTCTAGGGCACTGGTTTTCTTTCCAGAGAGCGGAACAGGCGA
GGAAAAGTAGTCCCTTCTCGGCGATTCTGCGGAGGGATCTCCGTGGGGCGGTGAACGCCGATGATTATAT
AAGGACGCGCCGGGTGTGGCACAGCTAGTTCCGTCGCAGCCGGGATTTGGGTCGCGGTTCTTGTTTGTGG
ATCGCTGTGATCGTCACTTGGTGAGTAGCGGGCTGCTGGGCTGGCCGGGGCTTTCGTGGCCGCCGGGCCG
CTCGGTGGGACGGAAGCGTGTGGAGAGACCGCCAAGGGCTGTAGTCTGGGTCCGCGAGCAAGGTTGCCCT
GAACTGGGGGTTGGGGGGAGCGCAGCAAAATGGCGGCTGTTCCCGAGTCTTGAATGGAAGACGCTTGTGA
GGCGGGCTGTGAGGTCGTTGAAACAAGGTGGGGGGCATGGTGGGCGGCAAGAACCCAAGGTCTTGAGCCC
TTCGCTAATGCGGGAAAGCTCTTATTCGGGTGAGATGGGCTGGGCACCATCTGGGGACCCTGACGTGAAG
TTTGTCACTGACTGGAGAACTCGGTTTGTCGTCTGTTGCGGGGGCGGCAGTTATGGCGGTGCCGTTGGGC
AGTGCACCCGTACCTTTGGGAGCGCGCGCCCTCGTCGTGTCGTGACGTCACCCGTTCTGTTGGCTTATAA
TGCAGGGTGGGGCCACCTGCCGGTAGGTGTGCGGTAGGCTTTTCTCCGTCGCAGGACGCAGGGTTCGGGC
CTAGGGTAGGCTCTCCTGAATCGACAGGCGCCGGACCTCTGGTGAGGGGAGGGATAAGTGAGGCGTCAGT
TTCTTTGGTCGGTTTTATGTACCTATCTTCTTAAGTAGCTGAAGCTCCGGTTTTGAACTATGCGCTCGGG
GTTGGCGAGTGTGTTTTGTGAAGTTTTTTAGGCACCTTTTGAAATGTAATCATTTGGGTCAATATGTAAT
TTTCAGTGTTAGACTTGTAAATTGTCCGCTAAATTCTGGCCGTTTTTGGCTTTTTTGTTAGACAACATGA
CCGAGTACAAGCCCACGGTGCGCCTCGCCACCCGCGACGACGTCCCCAGGGCCGTACGCACCCTCGCCGC
CGCGTTCGCCGACTACCCCGCCACGCGCCACACCGTCGATCCGGACCGCCACATCGAGCGGGTCACCGAG
CTGCAAGAACTCTTCCTCACGCGCGTCGGGCTCGACATCGGCAAGGTGTGGGTCGCGGACGACGGCGCCG
CGGTGGCGGTCTGGACCACGCCGGAGAGCGTCGAAGCGGGGGCGGTGTTCGCCGAGATCGGCCCGCGCAT
GGCCGAGTTGAGCGGTTCCCGGCTGGCCGCGCAGCAACAGATGGAGGGCCTCCTGGCGCCGCACCGGCCC
AAGGAGCCCGCGTGGTTCCTGGCCACCGTCGGCGTCTCGCCCGACCACCAGGGCAAGGGTCTGGGCAGCG
CCGTCGTGCTCCCCGGAGTGGAGGCCGCCGAGCGCGCCGGGGTGCCCGCCTTCCTGGAGACCTCCGCGCC
CCGCAACCTCCCCTTCTACGAGCGGCTCGGCTTCACCGTCACCGCCGACGTCGAGGTGCCCGAAGGACCG
CGCACCTGGTGCATGACCCGCAAGCCCGGTGCCTAGGCTAGTATGTAAGCCTAGTCTTAGATAATAAAAT
CGCTATCCATCGAAGATGGATGTGTGTTGGTTTTTTGTGTGTGTAACGCTAGGCGCGCCTGGTGTACCGA
GAACGATCCTCTCAGTGCGAGTCTCGACGATCCATATCGTTGCTTGGCAGTCAGCCAGTCGGAATCCAGC
TTGGGACCCAGGAAGTCCAATCGTCAGATATTGTACTCAAGCCTGGTCACGGCAGCGTACCGATCTGTTT
AAACCTAGATATTGATAGTCTGATCGGTCAACGTATAATCGAGTCCTAGCTTTTGCAAACATCTATCAAG
AGACAGGATCAGCAGGAGGCTTTCGCATGAGTATTCAACATTTCCGTGTCGCCCTTATTCCCTTTTTTGC
GGCATTTTGCCTTCCTGTTTTTGCTCACCCAGAAACGCTGGTGAAAGTAAAAGATGCTGAAGATCAGTTG
GGTGCGCGAGTGGGTTACATCGAACTGGATCTCAACAGCGGTAAGATCCTTGAGAGTTTTCGCCCCGAAG
AACGCTTTCCAATGATGAGCACTTTTAAAGTTCTGCTATGTGGCGCGGTATTATCCCGTATTGACGCCGG
GCAAGAGCAACTCGGTCGCCGCATACACTATTCTCAGAATGACTTGGTTGAGTATTCACCAGTCACAGAA
AAGCATCTTACGGATGGCATGACAGTAAGAGAATTATGCAGTGCTGCCATAACCATGAGTGATAACACTG
CGGCCAACTTACTTCTGACAACGATTGGAGGACCGAAGGAGCTAACCGCTTTTTTGCACAACATGGGGGA
TCATGTAACTCGCCTTGATCGTTGGGAACCGGAGCTGAATGAAGCCATACCAAACGACGAGCGTGACACC
ACGATGCCTGTAGCAATGGCAACAACCTTGCGTAAACTATTAACTGGCGAACTACTTACTCTAGCTTCCC
GGCAACAGTTGATAGACTGGATGGAGGCGGATAAAGTTGCAGGACCACTTCTGCGCTCGGCCCTTCCGGC
TGGCTGGTTTATTGCTGATAAATCTGGAGCCGGTGAGCGTGGGTCTCGCGGTATCATTGCAGCACTGGGG
CCAGATGGTAAGCCCTCCCGTATCGTAGTTATCTACACGACGGGGAGTCAGGCAACTATGGATGAACGAA
ATAGACAGATCGCTGAGATAGGTGCCTCACTGATTAAGCATTGGTAACCGATTCTAGGTGCATTGGCGCA
GAAAAAAATGCCTGATGCGACGCTGCGCGTCTTATACTCCCACATATGCCAGATTCAGCAACGGATACGG
CTTCCCCAACTTGCCCACTTCCATACGTGTCCTCCTTACCAGAAATTTATCCTTAAGATCGTTTAAACTC
GACTCTGGCTCTATCGAATCTCCGTCGTTTCGAGCTTACGCGAACAGCCGTGGCGCTCATTTGCTCGTCG
GGCATCGAATCTCGTCAGCTATCGTCAGCTTACCTTTTTGGCAGCGATCGCGGCTCCCGACATCTTGGAC
CATTAGCTCCACAGGTATCTTCTTCCCTCTAGTGGTCATAACAGCAGCTTCAGCTACCTCTCAATTCAAA
AAACCCCTCAAGACCCGTTTAGAGGCCCCAAGGGGTTATGCTATCAATCGTTGCGTTACACACACAAAAA
ACCAACACACATCCATCTTCGATGGATAGCGATTTTATTATCTAACTGCTGATCGAGTGTAGCCAGATCT
AGTAATCAATTACGGGGTCATTAGTTCATAGCCCATATATGGAGTTCCGCGTTACATAACTTACGGTAAA
TGGCCCGCCTGGCTGACCGCCCAACGACCCCCGCCCATTGACGTCAATAATGACGTATGTTCCCATAGTA
ACGCCAATAGGGACTTTCCATTGACGTCAATGGGTGGAGTATTTACGGTAAACTGCCCACTTGGCAGTAC
ATCAAGTGTATCATATGCCAAGTACGCCCCCTATTGACGTCAATGACGGTAAATGGCCCGCCTGGCATTA
TGCCCAGTACATGACCTTATGGGACTTTCCTACTTGGCAGTACATCTACGTATTAGTCATCGCTATTACC
ATGCTGATGCGGTTTTGGCAGTACATCAATGGGCGTGGATAGCGGTTTGACTCACGGGGATTTCCAAGTC
TCCACCCCATTGACGTCAATGGGAGTTTGTTTTGGCACCAAAATCAACGGGACTTTCCAAAATGTCGTAA
CAACTCCGCCCCATTGACGCAAATGGGCGGTAGGCGTGTACGGTGGGAGGTCTATATAAGCAGAGCTGGT
TTAGTGAACCGTCAGATCAGATCTTTGTCGATCCTACCATCCACTCGACACACCCGCCAGCGGCCGC
Features (pLannotate 1.2.2; 19 found; start..end, strand, type, name):
      5..544     +  CDS            R1A_SARS2 (fragment) (sequence partly withheld): Experimental evidence at protein level: Swiss-Prot protein existence level 1. [Non-structural protein 10]: Plays a pivotal role in viral transcription by stimulating both nsp14 3'-5' exoribonuclease and nsp16 2'-O-methyltransferase activities. Therefore plays an essential role in viral mRNAs cap methylation. From Severe acute respiratory syndrome coronavirus 2 (2019-nCoV) (SARS-CoV-2).
    645..766     -  polyA_signal   SV40 poly(A) signal: SV40 polyadenylation signal
    789..858     -  CDS            large T antigen (fragment): large T antigen from SV40 (simian virus 40)
    881..927     +  terminator     T7 terminator: transcription terminator for bacteriophage T7 RNA polymerase
    957..1093    +  terminator     rrnG terminator: transcription terminator from the E. coli ribosomal RNA rrnG operon (Albrechtsen et al., 1991)
   1138..1209    +  misc_feature   3' β-globin insulator: insulator downstream of the human β-globin locus (Farrell et al., 2002)
   1435..2023    -  rep_origin     ori: high-copy-number ColE1/pMB1/pBR322/pUC origin of replication
   2195..2259    -  CDS            bla(M) (fragment): β-lactamase lacking the signal sequence; bla(M); allows cytosolic expression of β-lactamase
   2523..3732    +  promoter       UbC promoter: human ubiquitin C promoter
   3736..4333    +  CDS            PuroR (fragment): puromycin N-acetyltransferase; pac from Streptomyces; confers resistance to puromycin
   4362..4410    +  polyA_signal   poly(A) signal: synthetic polyadenylation signal
   4676..5536    +  CDS            AmpR: β-lactamase; bla; confers resistance to ampicillin, carbenicillin, and related antibiotics
   5549..5685    +  terminator     rrnG terminator: transcription terminator from the E. coli ribosomal RNA rrnG operon (Albrechtsen et al., 1991)
   5830..5901    +  misc_feature   5' β-globin insulator: insulator upstream of the human β-globin locus (Farrell et al., 2002)
   5906..5952    -  terminator     T7 terminator: transcription terminator for bacteriophage T7 RNA polymerase
   5970..6018    -  polyA_signal   poly(A) signal: synthetic polyadenylation signal
   6099..6402    +  enhancer       CMV enhancer: human cytomegalovirus immediate early enhancer
   6475..6492    -  promoter       CMV promoter (fragment): human cytomegalovirus (CMV) immediate early promoter
   6555..6606    +  promoter       CMVd2 promoter: truncated human cytomegalovirus (CMV) immediate early promoter that yields moderately reduced expression relative to the full-length promoter
