[The description below was written by a language model from this plasmid's Addgene catalogue record and pLannotate feature annotations shown in this document.]
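Description:
pGBW-m4133440 is a mammalian expression plasmid built on the pTwist_CMV_Puro_6 backbone that carries the wild-type SARS-CoV-2 leader protein, the N-terminal cleavage product of the ORF1ab/ORF1a replicase polyprotein. In bacteria it is maintained at high copy through a ColE1/pUC-type origin and selected with ampicillin via a full-length β-lactamase gene. For selection in mammalian cells, a separate cassette places puromycin N-acetyltransferase under the human ubiquitin C promoter, followed by a synthetic poly(A) signal.

The roughly 540 bp viral insert sits at the start of the sequence record, immediately downstream of the CMV enhancer and CMV promoter elements that lie at the end of the circular map. The automated annotation matches this coding region to a fragment of the SARS-CoV-2 replicase polyprotein 1a. The functional text attached to that hit concerns nsp10 and belongs to the polyprotein database entry as a whole, not to this insert. The catalogue lists a C-terminal, backbone-encoded HA epitope preceded by a TEV protease cleavage site, which would allow detection or immunoprecipitation and subsequent removal of the tag. These short elements are not picked out in the feature table. An SV40 polyadenylation signal is annotated downstream of the insert, though on the opposite strand.

The expression unit is flanked by β-globin insulator elements, with T7 and rrnG terminators and an additional synthetic poly(A) signal nearby, an arrangement that presumably limits read-through and interference between the plasmid's transcription units. The construct is suited to transient or puromycin-selected expression of tagged leader protein in mammalian cells. The record gives no more specific application.
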