Addgene plasmid #152687: pGBW-m4133440
Purpose: Mammalian expression plasmid for SARS-CoV-2 leader protein
Depositing lab: Ginkgo Bioworks & Benjie Chen. Depositing organization: Ginkgo Bioworks.
Backbone
  Vector backbone: pTwist_CMV_Puro_6
  Backbone size w/o insert (bp): 6080
  Vector type: Mammalian Expression
  Selectable markers: Puromycin
Growth in bacteria
  Bacterial resistance: Ampicillin, 100 μg/mL
  Growth temperature: 37°C
  Growth strain: DH5alpha
  Copy number: High Copy
Gene/Insert
  Gene/Insert name: SARS-CoV-2 leader protein
  Species: Severe acute respiratory syndrome coronavirus 2
  Insert size (bp): 536
  Mutation: wt
  Entrez Gene: ORF1ab (a.k.a. GU280_gp01)
  Promoter: CMV
  Tag / fusion protein: Cleavable TEV;HA (C terminal on backbone)
  Cloning method: Unknown
Resource information
  A portion of this plasmid was derived from a plasmid made by: GinkgoBioworks
Depositor comments: NCBI reference sequence: YP_009725297.1
How to cite: pGBW-m4133440 was a gift from Ginkgo Bioworks & Benjie Chen (Addgene plasmid # 152687 ; http://n2t.net/addgene:152687 ; RRID:Addgene_152687)
